>Addgene plasmid #122537 | pBT3003 | addgene full sequence | sequence record 238215 | Addgene NGS Result
ATGACCATGATTACGCCAAGCTTCCTTCCAAGTTATTGACAAGTATTAACTGCACTTCTCATAAAAATTT
TTCAAATAGATCTATTTAGTCTGGAATAGGAATACTTTTGGCAATTTTCTTGAGAATCATAGAAGACGAA
TTTCTGAACTGCTCTTTGTGAAGCCACGCCCATATATTGGCATTTTTGTATCCAATTTTTTGTAGAGTAC
CTGAATCATTGTCACTACATCTGCTAAACAATATATGGAAGTTCTATGAGAGGTGAAAGGTAAATCATAT
AACAACTGTAATAACATAGAAATGATTGTAGTATATTTCCAATTAGGCTGAGTTGATCTTATTGAAGAGT
TTGAATCATAGCAATTTTTTCCTCTTTTAGTATTTTTCAAAACAAATTTTCACAATGTTAGATGTAGTAT
TTAGCATTAAGGCATCTGTAATCTCCCAGAAATGTTTTGGGAATAAAACCCTTTGACTCTTTGGTCCTTT
TTTGCTCCAAATAATATCTGATTTTAACCCGTTCTGATCTACTTTTTACCTTTCGATCGTCACATCCGCG
TACACGTTTCTCTTGCTCTCAATTGCTTATCTTTATGGCCTTTTCCCCCACTTTTTGTCGACTATCATGC
GGACGTGGCTTCCTTGCTCCCTCCCGGTTTTTTTGAAAACACTTGTGAATTTATTTTTTGTGGTCAAAAT
TACGAAACATTTGAATTCTCAATCTATTTATAGACCGGGTGTGGTATGTTATGCCATGTTTTTGTCATTG
CCAAATGAACATCGATATTTTAATTTTCTGAACTTACCGTACCCCCTGCGTTACTATTTTATTTTTAATT
TGTATAATTTCATTGCTATAATTTGTTGTCCTTGAAACATTGAAGATATCGAAGAAATAATGACAAAAAT
CAGATAGAACAATTTTTCCTACTCATCAACTCACATTTTTCTATTTTCTCTTGTGCGAAAAAAATAGTAT
ATTGGGAATATTTATAGTATTGCAACTTTTCTCTTAGTTCGCAGAGTTGCAATACTACTAGATCCCTAAT
AGAGGAAATATGGTGACCAGCTTTTTGCAATTGGAAAGTTGGGAAAAAAGTATATATATTAATAGACTTA
CATTCTTGTAGTTCGTAGAATTTTTCAGGAAATCTGACACGCAAGACTTTTTCAAAAAGTTTTTTTTTTT
TAATTTGGCAATCTGCCAAAACGTTTACTGAACATTTTGAAAACATCTACCAGTACCTTTAACACAACGA
AAAATTGTTCTAAGCAATATTAACTGTGATAATTGATGTTAAGACCTGAAATTTAATCACAAATTTCACC
TGGAAATGACAGTAATCGGCTTCTAAATACTGTCGACACAAGTGCCATACCTAAGATTCCAATCCTATTA
CCATGTTTCCCAATTTCATTCTCTTTCGTATCTCTATTTCTCTTCTTTATTATCAATTACTTTTTATCAG
TTCTTCGTTTGCTTTAACATCAAGAGCACATAGCGCTCTCTCGTCTCTCTCTCATGCTCTTTTTGAACTT
TTACAAAAAACTATTTCCGGTTGTTTTGATTCTTGGAATTTGAAATAATTTTCAGTGATTAAATCTAGAG
GATCCCCGGGATTGGCCAAAGGACCCAAAGGTATGTTTCGAATGATACTAACATAACATAGAACATTTTC
AGGAGGACCCTTGGCTAGCCTCGAGAGGCCTGGTACCATGGGCGGAAAAATGGTCTCCAAGGGAGAGGAG
AACAACATGGCCATCATCAAGGAGTTCATGCGTTTCAAGGTCCGTATGGAGGGATCCGTCAACGGACACG
AGTTCGAGATCGAGGGAGAGGGAGAGGGACGTCCATACGAGGGATTCCAAACCGCCAAGCTCAAGGTCAC
CAAGGTAAGTTTAAACATATATATACTAACTAACCCTGATTATTTAAATTTTCAGGGAGGACCACTCCCA
TTCGCCTGGGACATCCTCTCCCCACACTTCACCTACGGATCCAAGGCCTACGTCAAGCACCCAGCCGACA
TCCCAGACTACTTCAAGCTCTCCTTCCCAGAGGGATTCAAGTGGGAGCGTGTCATGAACTACGAGGACGG
AGGAGTCGTCACCGTCACCCAAGACTCCTCCCTCCAAGACGGAGAGTTCATCTACAAGGTAAGTTTAAAC
AGTTCGGTACTAACTAACCATACATATTTAAATTTTCAGGTCAAGCTCCGTGGAACCAACTTCCCATCCG
ACGGACCAGTCATGCAAAAGAAGACCATGGGATGGGAGGCCTCCTCCGAGCGTATGTACCCAGAGGACGG
AGCCCTCAAGGGAAAGATCAAGATGCGTCTCAAGCTCAAGGTAAGTTTAAACATGATTTTACTAACTAAC
TAATCTGATTTAAATTTTCAGGACGGAGGACACTACACCTCCGAGGTCAAGACCACCTACAAGGCCAAGA
AGCCAGTCCAACTCCCAGGAGCCTACATCGTCGACATCAAGCTCGACATCACCTCCCACAACGAGGACTA
CACCATCGTCGAGCAATACGAGCGTGCCGAGGGACGTCACTCCACCGGAGGAATGGACGAACTCTACAAG
CTTAACGGTCCTAGGAGATCTGAATTCGAACCGACAGCCGCCGAGAACAACAACAATGTGTGGCTATTCT
ACCCGAATCTCATCGGTTATGGACGCATAGTACTCGCCATTTTGGCCATGTACTACATGTCGTCAGCGCC
ATGGTGTGCAATGTTCTGGTGAGTTTTGGCGAGCTGGAAATCGATTTTTGCATCAAAAATTAGCTAATAT
CCATGTTTACTACTACTTTTCATCTCTTTTTCACTGAAATGTCGAGTATTTTTGCGATGCATGGTAAAGA
AATCAAGGTGACCAGGTTTCTTTTCAATTTTCCCCCATAATTGAAGAGTTACAATGCCATCTGACAAGGT
TTTTCAGAAGAAAAGTCCTGAAAATTAGATTTTCGTAATTAAAATTTCTCATAATTTCAGCTATGCACTC
AGCGCCGGACTCGACGCGTTTGACGGATGGGCGGCACGGACCTACAATCAATCGAGCCGATTTGGAGCAA
TGCTCGATCAGCTCACCGATCGGTACGTTAAAATTTCTCAAATATGCTGGAAAATTCGAGAAAAAAATTG
GATTCGGTAAAATTCTCATATTTTCAGCTGCGCCCTGCTGGCCTTGGTGATGGCGCTCTGCAAGTTCTAC
CCGGATCACTTGTTCCTGCTTCAACTGTCGGCCGTAATCGACATCGCATCTCACTGGCTTCACCTTCACG
CCACTGATCTCTCCGGTGCCACGAGCCACAAGCAGTCTTCGAATTGGCTTCTGAACCTCTACTACACGGA
TCGATTGTTCCTCGGATTCATGTGCGGCGGAAATGAGGCTTTCTACATTTTGCTCTACATTCGCGCGTTC
TGGGCTGGTAAATATTTGATTTATTTTTGCTATAATTTATTAATTCCTCTAATTTTCAGGACCACTGATC
TTCAACTTCCACTTCATGTCGATCTTCCCACTCATCGCCTTCCCGATTGCCTTCGTCAAGTCCGCCATCT
CCGTCGTCCATCTGTACACTGCCGCCGAGATGGTCGTTGCTCACGATGTGAAGCTCCGTGTTGAGGCTGC
TCAGAAGGCCCAATGAGGCGCCTAAGAGCTCCGCATCGGCCGCTGTCATCAGATCGCCATCTCGCGCCCG
TGCCTCTGACTTCTAAGTCCAATTACTCTTCAACATCCCTACATGCTCTTTCTCCCTGTGCTCCCACCCC
CTATTTTTGTTATTATCAAAAAACTTCTCTTAATTTCTTTGTTTTTTAGCTTCTTTTAAGTCACCTCTAA
CAATGAAATTGTGTAGATTCAAAAATAGAATTAATTCGTAATAAAAAGTCGAAAAAAATTGTGCTCCCTC
CCCCCATTAATAATAATTCTATCCCAAAATCTACACAATGTTCTGTGTACACTTCTTATGTTTTTTACTT
CTGATAAATTTTTTTGAAACATCATAGAAAAAACCGCACACAAAATACCTTATCATATGTTACGTTTCAG
TTTATGACCGCAATTTTTATTTCTTCGCACGTCTGGGCCTCTCATGACGTCAAATCATGCTCATCGTGAA
AAAGTTTTGGAGTATTTTTGGAATTTTTCAATCAAGTGAAAGTTTATGAAATTAATTTTCCTGCTTTTGC
TTTTTGGGGTTTCCCCTATTGTTTGTCAAGATTTCGAGGACGGCGTTTTTCTTGCTAAAATCACAAGTAT
TGATGAGCACGATGCAAGAAAGATCGGAAGAAGGTTTGGGTTTGAGGCTCAGTGGAAGGTGAGTAGAAGT
TGATAATTTGAAAGTGGAGTAGTGTCTATGGGGTTTTTGCCTTAAATGACAGAATACATTCCCAATATAC
CAAACATAACTGTTTCTACTAGTCGGCCGTACGGGCCCTTTCGTCTCGCGCGTTTCGGTGATGACGGTGA
AAACCTCTGACACATGCAGCTCCCGGAGACGGTCACAGCTTGTCTGTAAGCGGATGCCGGGAGCAGACAA
GCCCGTCAGGGCGCGTCAGCGGGTGTTGGCGGGTGTCGGGGCTGGCTTAACTATGCGGCATCAGAGCAGA
TTGTACTGAGAGTGCACCATATGCGGTGTGAAATACCGCACAGATGCGTAAGGAGAAAATACCGCATCAG
GCGGCCTTAAGGGCCTCGTGATACGCCTATTTTTATAGGTTAATGTCATGATAATAATGGTTTCTTAGAC
GTCAGGTGGCACTTTTCGGGGAAATGTGCGCGGAACCCCTATTTGTTTATTTTTCTAAATACATTCAAAT
ATGTATCCGCTCATGAGACAATAACCCTGATAAATGCTTCAATAATATTGAAAAAGGAAGAGTATGAGTA
TTCAACATTTCCGTGTCGCCCTTATTCCCTTTTTTGCGGCATTTTGCCTTCCTGTTTTTGCTCACCCAGA
AACGCTGGTGAAAGTAAAAGATGCTGAAGATCAGTTGGGTGCACGAGTGGGTTACATCGAACTGGATCTC
AACAGCGGTAAGATCCTTGAGAGTTTTCGCCCCGAAGAACGTTTTCCAATGATGAGCACTTTTAAAGTTC
TGCTATGTGGCGCGGTATTATCCCGTATTGACGCCGGGCAAGAGCAACTCGGTCGCCGCATACACTATTC
TCAGAATGACTTGGTTGAGTACTCACCAGTCACAGAAAAGCATCTTACGGATGGCATGACAGTAAGAGAA
TTATGCAGTGCTGCCATAACCATGAGTGATAACACTGCGGCCAACTTACTTCTGACAACGATCGGAGGAC
CGAAGGAGCTAACCGCTTTTTTGCACAACATGGGGGATCATGTAACTCGCCTTGATCGTTGGGAACCGGA
GCTGAATGAAGCCATACCAAACGACGAGCGTGACACCACGATGCCTGTAGCAATGGCAACAACGTTGCGC
AAACTATTAACTGGCGAACTACTTACTCTAGCTTCCCGGCAACAATTAATAGACTGGATGGAGGCGGATA
AAGTTGCAGGACCACTTCTGCGCTCGGCCCTTCCGGCTGGCTGGTTTATTGCTGATAAATCTGGAGCCGG
TGAGCGTGGGTCTCGCGGTATCATTGCAGCACTGGGGCCAGATGGTAAGCCCTCCCGTATCGTAGTTATC
TACACGACGGGGAGTCAGGCAACTATGGATGAACGAAATAGACAGATCGCTGAGATAGGTGCCTCACTGA
TTAAGCATTGGTAACTGTCAGACCAAGTTTACTCATATATACTTTAGATTGATTTAAAACTTCATTTTTA
ATTTAAAAGGATCTAGGTGAAGATCCTTTTTGATAATCTCATGACCAAAATCCCTTAACGTGAGTTTTCG
TTCCACTGAGCGTCAGACCCCGTAGAAAAGATCAAAGGATCTTCTTGAGATCCTTTTTTTCTGCGCGTAA
TCTGCTGCTTGCAAACAAAAAAACCACCGCTACCAGCGGTGGTTTGTTTGCCGGATCAAGAGCTACCAAC
TCTTTTTCCGAAGGTAACTGGCTTCAGCAGAGCGCAGATACCAAATACTATTCTTCTAGTGTAGCCGTAG
TTAGGCCACCACTTCAAGAACTCTGTAGCACCGCCTACATACCTCGCTCTGCTAATCCTGTTACCAGTGG
CTGCTGCCAGTGGCGATAAGTCGTGTCTTACCGGGTTGGACTCAAGACGATAGTTACCGGATAAGGCGCA
GCGGTCGGGCTGAACGGGGGGTTCGTGCACACAGCCCAGCTTGGAGCGAACGACCTACACCGAACTGAGA
TACCTACAGCGTGAGCTATGAGAAAGCGCCACGCTTCCCGAAGGGAGAAAGGCGGACAGGTATCCGGTAA
GCGGCAGGGTCGGAACAGGAGAGCGCACGAGGGAGCTTCCAGGGGGAAACGCCTGGTATCTTTATAGTCC
TGTCGGGTTTCGCCACCTCTGACTTGAGCGTCGATTTTTGTGATGCTCGTCAGGGGGGCGGAGCCTATGG
AAAAACGCCAGCAACGCGGCCTTTTTACGGTTCCTGGCCTTTTGCTGGCCTTTTGCTCACATGTTCTTTC
CTGCGTTATCCCCTGATTCTGTGGATAACCGTATTACCGCCTTTGAGTGAGCTGATACCGCTCGCCGCAG
CCGAACGACCGAGCGCAGCGAGTCAGTGAGCGAGGAAGCGGAAGAGCGCCCAATACGCAAACCGCCTCTC
CCCGCGCGTTGGCCGATTCATTAATGCAGCTGGCACGACAGGTTTCCCGACTGGAAAGCGGGCAGTGAGC
GCAACGCAATTAATGTGAGTTAGCTCACTCATTAGGCACCCCAGGCTTTACACTTTATGCTTCCGGCTCG
TATGTTGTGTGGAATTGTGAGCGGATAACAATTTCACACAGGAAACAGCT
Features (pLannotate 1.2.2; 13 found; start..end, strand, type, name):
   1604..1620    -  misc_feature   MCS (fragment): pUC18/19 multiple cloning site
   1730..2590    +  CDS            mOrange2: mOrange2 is a basic (constitutively fluorescent) orange fluorescent protein published in 2008, derived from Discosoma sp.. It has high acid sensitivity.
   2797..2938    +  ncRNA          ceN102: Accession: RF01608 - Caenorhabditis snoRNA ceN80
   4176..4328    +  CDS            aex-5 (fragment): AEX5_CAEEL - Also known as kpc-3 From Caenorhabditis elegans.
   4455..4490    +  CDS            rop (fragment): Rop protein, which maintains plasmids at low copy number; rop
   4592..4691    +  misc_feature   bom (fragment): basis of mobility region from pBR322
   4789..4893    +  promoter       AmpR promoter: bla
   4894..5754    +  CDS            AmpR: β-lactamase; bla; confers resistance to ampicillin, carbenicillin, and related antibiotics
   5925..6513    +  rep_origin     ori: high-copy-number ColE1/pMB1/pBR322/pUC origin of replication
   6696..6788    +  CDS            lacI (fragment): lac repressor; lacI; The lac repressor binds to the lac operator to inhibit transcription in E. coli. This inhibition can be relieved by adding lactose or isopropyl-β-D-thiogalactopyranoside (IPTG).
   6801..6822    +  protein_bind   CAP binding site: CAP binding activates transcription in the presence of cAMP. E. coli catabolite activator protein
   6837..6867    +  promoter       lac promoter: promoter for the E. coli lac operon
   6875..6891    +  protein_bind   lac operator: The lac repressor binds to the lac operator to inhibit transcription in E. coli. This inhibition can be relieved by adding lactose or isopropyl-β-D-thiogalactopyranoside (IPTG). lac repressor encoded by lacI
