[The description below was written by a language model from this plasmid's Addgene catalogue record and pLannotate feature annotations shown in this document.]
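Description:
pBT3003 is a C. elegans transgene plasmid built by Gibson cloning on the pPD49.26 backbone, a worm expression vector. The catalogue lists its vector type as bacterial expression, but its stated purpose is expression in the nematode; E. coli serves as the propagation host. It is maintained as a high-copy plasmid through a ColE1/pUC-type origin and selected with ampicillin via the β-lactamase gene and its own promoter. The annotation also picks up backbone remnants with no evident role in the payload: fragments of rop, the pBR322 bom region and lacI, a lac promoter/operator with CAP binding site, and a piece of the pUC multiple cloning site.

The payload is Pnhx-2_CemOrange2::pisy-1. The intestine-specific nhx-2 promoter drives CemOrange2, a C. elegans codon-optimized version of the orange Discosoma-derived fluorescent protein mOrange2, fused to pisy-1, a gene whose product localizes to the endoplasmic reticulum. The automated feature table recognizes the mOrange2 coding region but does not annotate the nhx-2 promoter or pisy-1. Given the naming order and the layout, these presumably lie in the unannotated stretches upstream and downstream of the fluorophore respectively. The snoRNA hit just after the fluorophore and the short aex-5 fragment further downstream are likely matches to worm genomic sequence carried within the insert or the backbone's 3' region, although the record does not explain them.

The fusion labels the ER of intestinal cells in orange. According to the associated publication, it belongs to a set of CemOrange2 fusions intended for multifluorophore subcellular imaging in live C. elegans, where an orange organelle marker can be combined with other colours. The record lists no worm selection or co-injection marker.
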