Addgene plasmid #122537: pBT3003
Purpose: Expression of a C. elegan codon optimized florescent protein (CemOrange2) fused to a ER localized gene (pisy-1) under the intestinal specific promoter nhx-2
Depositing lab: Gary Silverman. Depositing organization: Washington University in Saint Louis. Publication: CemOrange2 fusions facilitate multifluorophore subcellular imaging in C. elegans. Thomas BJ, Wight IE, Chou WYY, Moreno M, Dawson Z, Homayouni A, Huang H, Kim H, Jia H, Buland JR, Wambach JA, Cole FS, Pak SC, Silverman GA, Luke CJ. PLoS One. 2019 Mar 26;14(3):e0214257. doi: 10.1371/journal.pone.0214257. eCollection 2019. PubMed 30913273.
Backbone
  Vector backbone: pPD49.26
  Vector type: Bacterial Expression
Growth in bacteria
  Bacterial resistance: Ampicillin, 100 μg/mL
  Growth temperature: 37°C
  Growth strain: DH5alpha
  Copy number: High Copy
Gene/Insert
  Gene/Insert name: Pnhx-2_CemOrange2::pisy-1
  Species: C. elegans (nematode), Synthetic
  Entrez Gene: pisy-1 (a.k.a. CELE_Y46G5A.5)
  Promoter: Pnhx-2
  Cloning method: Gibson Cloning
Terms and licenses: Academic/Nonprofit Terms; Industry Terms: Not Available to Industry
How to cite: pBT3003 was a gift from Gary Silverman (Addgene plasmid # 122537 ; http://n2t.net/addgene:122537 ; RRID:Addgene_122537)
